>Addgene plasmid #215916 | psiCHECK-1-BRAF_WT&Mut-SM | addgene full sequence | sequence record 443464 | Addgene NGS Result
AGATCTGCGCAGCACCATGGCCTGAAATAACCTCTGAAAGAGGAACTTGGTTAGGTACCTTCTGAGGCGG
AAAGAACCAGCTGTGGAATGTGTGTCAGTTAGGGTGTGGAAAGTCCCCAGGCTCCCCAGCAGGCAGAAGT
ATGCAAAGCATGCATCTCAATTAGTCAGCAACCAGGTGTGGAAAGTCCCCAGGCTCCCCAGCAGGCAGAA
GTATGCAAAGCATGCATCTCAATTAGTCAGCAACCATAGTCCCGCCCCTAACTCCGCCCATCCCGCCCCT
AACTCCGCCCAGTTCCGCCCATTCTCCGCCCCATGGCTGACTAATTTTTTTTATTTATGCAGAGGCCGAG
GCCGCCTCGGCCTCTGAGCTATTCCAGAAGTAGTGAGGAGGCTTTTTTGGAGGCCTAGGCTTTTGCAAAA
AGCTTGATTCTTCTGACACAACAGTCTCGAACTTAAGCTGCAGAAGTTGGTCGTGAGGCACTGGGCAGGT
AAGTATCAAGGTTACAAGACAGGTTTAAGGAGACCAATAGAAACTGGGCTTGTCGAGACAGAGAAGACTC
TTGCGTTTCTGATAGGCACCTATTGGTCTTACTGACATCCACTTTGCCTTTCTCTCCACAGGTGTCCACT
CCCAGTTCAATTACAGCTCTTAAGGCTAGAGTACTTAATACGACTCACTATAGGCTAGCCACCATGGCTT
CCAAGGTGTACGACCCCGAGCAACGCAAACGCATGATCACTGGGCCTCAGTGGTGGGCTCGCTGCAAGCA
AATGAACGTGCTGGACTCCTTCATCAACTACTATGATTCCGAGAAGCACGCCGAGAACGCCGTGATTTTT
CTGCATGGTAACGCTGCCTCCAGCTACCTGTGGAGGCACGTCGTGCCTCACATCGAGCCCGTGGCTAGAT
GCATCATCCCTGATCTGATCGGAATGGGTAAGTCCGGCAAGAGCGGGAATGGCTCATATCGCCTCCTGGA
TCACTACAAGTACCTCACCGCTTGGTTCGAGCTGCTGAACCTTCCAAAGAAAATCATCTTTGTGGGCCAC
GACTGGGGGGCTTGTCTGGCCTTTCACTACTCCTACGAGCACCAAGACAAGATCAAGGCCATCGTCCATG
CTGAGAGTGTCGTGGACGTGATCGAGTCCTGGGACGAGTGGCCTGACATCGAGGAGGATATCGCCCTGAT
CAAGAGCGAAGAGGGCGAGAAAATGGTGCTTGAGAATAACTTCTTCGTCGAGACCATGCTCCCAAGCAAG
ATCATGCGGAAACTGGAGCCTGAGGAGTTCGCTGCCTACCTGGAGCCATTCAAGGAGAAGGGCGAGGTTA
GACGGCCTACCCTCTCCTGGCCTCGCGAGATCCCTCTCGTTAAGGGAGGCAAGCCCGACGTCGTCCAGAT
TGTCCGCAACTACAACGCCTACCTTCGGGCCAGCGACGATCTGCCTAAGATGTTCATCGAGTCCGACCCT
GGGTTCTTTTCCAACGCTATTGTCGAGGGAGCTAAGAAGTTCCCTAACACCGAGTTCGTGAAGGTGAAGG
GCCTCCACTTCAGCCAGGAGGACGCTCCAGATGAAATGGGTAAGTACATCAAGAGCTTCGTGGAGCGCGT
GCTGAAGAACGAGCAGTAATTCTAGGCGATCGCTCGAGGTCAATGTTCGGATCAAAAATGAGTCAATGTT
CGGATCAAAAATGAGTCAATGTTCGGATCAAAAATGAGAATTCGTTTAAACCTAGAGCGGCCGCTGGCCG
CAATAAAATATCTTTATTTTCATTACATCTGTGTGTTGGTTTTTTGTGTGAGGATCCAGGTGGCACTTTT
CGGGGAAATGTGCGCGGAACCCCTATTTGTTTATTTTTCTAAATACATTCAAATATGTATCCGCTCATGA
GACAATAACCCTGATAAATGCTTCAATAATATTGAAAAAGGAAGAGTATGAGTATTCAACATTTCCGTGT
CGCCCTTATTCCCTTTTTTGCGGCATTTTGCCTTCCTGTTTTTGCTCACCCAGAAACGCTGGTGAAAGTA
AAAGATGCTGAAGATCAGTTGGGTGCACGAGTGGGTTACATCGAACTGGATCTCAACAGCGGTAAGATCC
TTGAGAGTTTTCGCCCCGAAGAACGTTTTCCAATGATGAGCACTTTTAAAGTTCTGCTATGTGGCGCGGT
ATTATCCCGTATTGACGCCGGGCAAGAGCAACTCGGTCGCCGCATACACTATTCTCAGAATGACTTGGTT
GAGTACTCACCAGTCACAGAAAAGCATCTTACGGATGGCATGACAGTAAGAGAATTATGCAGTGCTGCCA
TAACCATGAGTGATAACACTGCGGCCAACTTACTTCTGACAACGATCGGAGGACCGAAGGAGCTAACCGC
TTTTTTGCACAACATGGGGGATCATGTAACTCGCCTTGATCGTTGGGAACCGGAGCTGAATGAAGCCATA
CCAAACGACGAGCGTGACACCACGATGCCTGTAGCAATGGCAACAACGTTGCGCAAACTATTAACTGGCG
AACTACTTACTCTAGCTTCCCGGCAACAATTAATAGACTGGATGGAGGCGGATAAAGTTGCAGGACCACT
TCTGCGCTCGGCCCTTCCGGCTGGCTGGTTTATTGCTGATAAATCTGGAGCCGGTGAGCGTGGGTCTCGC
GGTATCATTGCAGCACTGGGGCCAGATGGTAAGCCCTCCCGTATCGTAGTTATCTACACGACGGGGAGTC
AGGCAACTATGGATGAACGAAATAGACAGATCGCTGAGATAGGTGCCTCACTGATTAAGCATTGGTAACT
GTCAGACCAAGTTTACTCATATATACTTTAGATTGATTTAAAACTTCATTTTTAATTTAAAAGGATCTAG
GTGAAGATCCTTTTTGATAATCTCATGACCAAAATCCCTTAACGTGAGTTTTCGTTCCACTGAGCGTCAG
ACCCCGTAGAAAAGATCAAAGGATCTTCTTGAGATCCTTTTTTTCTGCGCGTAATCTGCTGCTTGCAAAC
AAAAAAACCACCGCTACCAGCGGTGGTTTGTTTGCCGGATCAAGAGCTACCAACTCTTTTTCCGAAGGTA
ACTGGCTTCAGCAGAGCGCAGATACCAAATACTGTTCTTCTAGTGTAGCCGTAGTTAGGCCACCACTTCA
AGAACTCTGTAGCACCGCCTACATACCTCGCTCTGCTAATCCTGTTACCAGTGGCTGCTGCCAGTGGCGA
TAAGTCGTGTCTTACCGGGTTGGACTCAAGACGATAGTTACCGGATAAGGCGCAGCGGTCGGGCTGAACG
GGGGGTTCGTGCACACAGCCCAGCTTGGAGCGAACGACCTACACCGAACTGAGATACCTACAGCGTGAGC
TATGAGAAAGCGCCACGCTTCCCGAAGGGAGAAAGGCGGACAGGTATCCGGTAAGCGGCAGGGTCGGAAC
AGGAGAGCGCACGAGGGAGCTTCCAGGGGGAAACGCCTGGTATCTTTATAGTCCTGTCGGGTTTCGCCAC
CTCTGACTTGAGCGTCGATTTTTGTGATGCTCGTCAGGGGGGCGGAGCCTATGGAAAAACGCCAGCAACG
CGGCCTTTTTACGGTTCCTGGCCTTTTGCTGGCCTTTTGCTCACATGGCTCGAC
Features (pLannotate 1.2.2; 8 found; start..end, strand, type, name):
     62..419     +  promoter       SV40 promoter: SV40 enhancer and early promoter
    489..621     +  intron         chimeric intron: chimera between introns from human β-globin and immunoglobulin heavy chain genes
    666..684     +  promoter       T7 promoter: promoter for bacteriophage T7 RNA polymerase
    694..1629    +  CDS            hRluc: Renilla luciferase human codon-optimized
   1752..1800    +  polyA_signal   poly(A) signal: synthetic polyadenylation signal
   1833..1937    +  promoter       AmpR promoter: bla
   1938..2798    +  CDS            AmpR: β-lactamase; bla; confers resistance to ampicillin, carbenicillin, and related antibiotics
   2969..3557    +  rep_origin     ori: high-copy-number ColE1/pMB1/pBR322/pUC origin of replication
