[The description below was written by a language model from this plasmid's Addgene catalogue record and pLannotate feature annotations shown in this document.]
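Description:
psiCHECK-1-BRAF_WT&Mut-SM is a small (about 3.6 kb) mammalian expression reporter plasmid built on the psiCHECK-1 backbone and designed to measure siRNA silencing activity. It is propagated in E. coli through a high-copy ColE1/pUC-type origin of replication and selected with ampicillin through the β-lactamase gene driven by its own bla promoter. The feature table shows no mammalian selection marker, which is consistent with use in transient transfection assays.

The reporter cassette consists of the SV40 enhancer and early promoter, followed by a chimeric β-globin/immunoglobulin heavy chain intron that promotes efficient processing and expression of the transcript. Next come a human codon-optimized Renilla luciferase (hRluc) coding sequence and a synthetic polyadenylation signal. A T7 promoter immediately upstream of hRluc also allows in vitro transcription. According to the catalogue entry, the insert is three tandem repeats of a seed-matched (SM) sequence for an siRNA named siBRAF_WT&Mut, which targets human BRAF. These repeats lie in the luciferase 3' UTR. The automated annotation does not mark them as a feature, but they presumably occupy the unannotated stretch between the end of hRluc and the poly(A) signal. The exact cloning sites are not recorded.

Seed-matched sites pair with only the seed region of the siRNA guide strand rather than its full length. Loss of Renilla luciferase signal after co-transfection with the siRNA therefore reports seed-dependent, microRNA-like off-target repression rather than full-complementarity on-target cleavage. The associated work concerns knockdown of a 15-bp deletion-type BRAF mRNA in pancreatic ductal adenocarcinoma cells, where reporters of this kind help characterise the activity and specificity of candidate siRNAs.
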