Addgene plasmid #215916: psiCHECK-1-BRAF_WT&Mut-SM
Purpose: This plasmid encodes luciferase which has siRNA binding sites in 3'UTR for detecting the siRNA silencing activity.
Depositing lab: Kumiko Ui-Tei. Depositing organization: The University of Tokyo. Publication: Knockdown of 15-bp Deletion-Type v-raf Murine Sarcoma Viral Oncogene Homolog B1 mRNA in Pancreatic Ductal Adenocarcinoma Cells Repressed Cell Growth In Vitro and Tumor Volume In Vivo. Song J, Kobayashi Y, Asano Y, Sato A, Taniguchi H, Ui-Tei K. Cancers (Basel). 2022 Jun 28;14(13):3162. doi: 10.3390/cancers14133162. PubMed 35804932.
Backbone
  Vector backbone: psiCHECK-1
  Vector type: Mammalian Expression
Growth in bacteria
  Bacterial resistance: Ampicillin, 100 μg/mL
  Growth temperature: 37°C
  Growth strain: DH5alpha
  Copy number: High Copy
Gene/Insert
  Gene/Insert name: three tandem repeats of seed-matched (SM) sequence of siBRAF_WT&Mut
  Species: H. sapiens (human)
  Entrez Gene: BRAF (a.k.a. B-RAF1, B-raf, BRAF-1, BRAF1, NS7, RAFB1)
  Cloning method: Restriction Enzyme; 5′ cloning site Unknown (unknown if destroyed)
Terms and licenses: Academic/Nonprofit Terms; Industry Terms: Not Available to Industry
How to cite: psiCHECK-1-BRAF_WT&Mut-SM was a gift from Kumiko Ui-Tei (Addgene plasmid # 215916 ; http://n2t.net/addgene:215916 ; RRID:Addgene_215916)
