>Addgene plasmid #215916 | psiCHECK-1-BRAF_WT&Mut-SM | depositor partial sequence | sequence record 440634 | psiCHECK-1-BRAF_WT&Mut-SM sequence 75 bps
TCGAGGTCAATGTTCGGATCAAAAATGAGTCAATGTTCGGATCAAAAATGAGTCAATGTTCGGATCAAAA
ATGAG
